>Addgene plasmid #91335 | pHH0103_PACSIN3-1/1 | addgene full sequence | sequence record 191823 | Addgene NGS Result
AAAATAGGCGTATCACGAGGCCCTTTCGTCTTCAAGAATTCCCGACACCATCGAATGGTGCAAAACCTTT
CGCGGTATGGCATGATAGCGCCCGGAAGAGAGTCAATTCAGGGTGGTGAATGTGAAACCAGTAACGTTAT
ACGATGTCGCAGAGTATGCCGGTGTCTCTTATCAGACCGTTTCCCGCGTGGTGAACCAGGCCAGCCACGT
TTCTGCGAAAACGCGGGAAAAAGTGGAAGCGGCGATGGCGGAGCTGAATTACATTCCCAACCGCGTGGCA
CAACAACTGGCGGGCAAACAGTCGTTGCTGATTGGCGTTGCCACCTCCAGTCTGGCCCTGCACGCGCCGT
CGCAAATTGTCGCGGCGATTAAATCTCGCGCCGATCAACTGGGTGCCAGCGTGGTGGTGTCGATGGTAGA
ACGAAGCGGCGTCGAAGCCTGTAAAGCGGCGGTGCACAATCTTCTCGCGCAACGCGTCAGTGGGCTGATC
ATTAACTATCCGCTGGATGACCAGGATGCCATTGCTGTGGAAGCTGCCTGCACTAATGTTCCGGCGTTAT
TTCTTGATGTCTCTGACCAGACACCCATCAACAGTATTATTTTCTCCCATGAAGACGGTACGCGACTGGG
CGTGGAGCATCTGGTCGCATTGGGTCACCAGCAAATCGCGCTGTTAGCGGGCCCATTAAGTTCTGTCTCG
GCGCGTCTGCGTCTGGCTGGCTGGCATAAATATCTCACTCGCAATCAAATTCAGCCGATAGCGGAACGGG
AAGGCGACTGGAGTGCCATGTCCGGTTTTCAACAAACCATGCAAATGCTGAATGAGGGCATCGTTCCCAC
TGCGATGCTGGTTGCCAACGATCAGATGGCGCTGGGCGCAATGCGCGCCATTACCGAGTCCGGGCTGCGC
GTTGGTGCGGATATCTCGGTAGTGGGATACGACGATACCGAAGACAGCTCATGTTATATCCCGCCGTTAA
CCACCATCAAACAGGATTTTCGCCTGCTGGGGCAAACCAGCGTGGACCGCTTGCTGCAACTCTCTCAGGG
CCAGGCGGTGAAGGGCAATCAGCTGTTGCCCGTCTCACTGGTGAAAAGAAAAACCACCCTGGCGCCCAAT
ACGCAAACCGCCTCTCCCCGCGCGTTGGCCGATTCATTAATGCAGCTGGCACGACAGGTTTCCCGACTGG
AAAGCGGGCAGTGAGCGCAACGCAATTAATGTAAGTTAGCTCACTCATTAGGCACAATTCTCATGTTTGA
CAGCTTATCATCGACTGCACGGTGCACCAATGCTTCTGGCGTCAGGCAGCCATCGGAAGCTGTGGTATGG
CTGTGCAGGTCGTAAATCACTGCATAATTCGTGTCGCTCAAGGCGCACTCCCGTTCTGGATAATGTTTTT
TGCGCCGACATCATAACGGTTCTGGCAAATATTCTGAAATGAGCTGTTGACAATTAATCATCGGCTCGTA
TAATGTGTGGAATTGTGAGCGGATAACAATTTCACACAGGAAACAGCCAGTCCGTTTAGGTGTTTTCACG
AGCACTTCACCAACAAGGACCATAGATTATGAAAATCGAAGAACACCATCACCATCACCATTCCAGCGGT
AAGCTTATGTCCCCTATACTAGGTTATTGGAAAATTAAGGGCCTTGTGCAACCCACTCGACTTCTTTTGG
AATATCTTGAAGAAAAATATGAAGAGCATTTGTATGAGCGCGATGAAGGTGATAAATGGCGAAACAAAAA
GTTTGAATTGGGTTTGGAGTTTCCCAATCTTCCTTATTATATTGATGGTGATGTTAAATTAACACAGTCT
ATGGCCATCATACGTTATATAGCTGACAAGCACAACATGTTGGGTGGTTGTCCAAAAGAGCGTGCAGAGA
TTTCAATGCTTGAAGGAGCGGTTTTGGATATTAGATACGGTGTTTCGAGAATTGCATATAGTAAAGACTT
TGAAACTCTCAAAGTTGATTTTCTTAGCAAGCTACCTGAAATGCTGAAAATGTTCGAAGATCGTTTATGT
CATAAAACATATTTAAATGGTGATCATGTAACCCATCCTGACTTCATGTTGTATGACGCTCTTGATGTTG
TTTTATACATGGACCCAATGTGCCTGGATGCGTTCCCAAAATTAGTTTGTTTTAAAAAACGTATTGAAGC
TATCCCACAAATTGATAAGTACTTGAAATCCAGCAAGTATATAGCATGGCCTTTGCAGGGCTGGCAAGCC
ACGTTTGGTGGTGGCGACCATCCTCCAAAATCGGATCTGGAAGTTCTGTTCCAGGGGCCCCTGTCCAGCG
GTCTGGTTCCGCGTGGTTCCGGTACCGCGGCCCAGCCGGCCATGGCCCAGGGCGCGCTGGTTCGTGTTCG
TGCCCTGTATGATTATGCAGGTCAGGAAGCAGATGAACTGTCTTTTCGTGCCGGTGAAGAACTGCTGAAA
ATGTCCGAAGAAGATGAACAAGGCTGGTGTCAAGGTCAACTGCAATCCGGTCGTATTGGTCTCTATCCAG
CCAACTATGTTGAATGCGTCGGTGCGGCCGCATA
[142 nt withheld, positions 2555-2696]
C
[98 nt withheld, positions 2698-2795]
AGTTTGTACTGGTGACGAAACTCAGTGTCTAGCTAGAGTGGC
[149 nt withheld, positions 2838-2986]
T
[41 nt withheld, positions 2988-3028]
T
[62 nt withheld, positions 3030-3091]
A
[35 nt withheld, positions 3093-3127]
CCTCCCTCAATCGGTTGAATGTCGCCCTTTTGTCTTTGGCGCTGGTAAACCATATGAA
[86 nt withheld, positions 3186-3271]
T
[54 nt withheld, positions 3273-3326]
CTAGCGCCGCCCTATACCTTGTCTGCCTCCCCGCGTTGCGTCGCGGTGCATGGAGCCGGGCCACCTCGAC
CTGAATGGAAGCCGGCGGCACCTCGCTAACGGATTCACCACTCCAAGAATTGGAGCCAATCAATTCTTGC
GGAGAACTGTGAATGCGCAAACCAACCCTTGGCAGAACATATCCATCGCGTCCGCCATCTCCAGCAGCCG
CACGCGGCGCATCTCGGGCAGCGTTGGGTCCTGGCCACGGGTGCGCATGATCGTGCTCCTGTCGTTGAGG
ACCCGGCTAGGCTGGCGGGGTTGCCTTACTGGTTAGCAGAATGAATCACCGATACGCGAGCGAACGTGAA
GCGACTGCTGCTGCAAAACGTCTGCGACCTGAGCAACAACATGAATGGTCTTCGGTTTCCGTGTTTCGTA
AAGTCTGGAAACGCGGAAGTCAGCGCCCTGCACCATTATGTTCCGGATCTGCATCGCAGGATGCTGCTGG
CTACCCTGTGGAACACCTACATCTGTATTAACGAAGCGCTGGCATTGACCCTGAGTGATTTTTCTCTGGT
CCCGCCGCATCCATACCGCCAGTTGTTTACCCTCACAACGTTCCAGTAACCGGGCATGTTCATCATCAGT
AACCCGTATCGTGAGCATCCTCTCTCGTTTCATCGGTATCATTACCCCCATGAACAGAAATCCCCCTTAC
ACGGAGGCATCAGTGACCAAACAGGAAAAAACCGCCCTTAACATGGCCCGCTTTATCAGAAGCCAGACAT
TAACGCTTCTGGAGAAACTCAACGAGCTGGACGCGGATGAACAGGCAGACATCTGTGAATCGCTTCACGA
CCACGCTGATGAGCTTTACCGCAGGATCCGCGAAATTGTAAGCGTTAATATTTTGTTAAAATTCGCGTTA
AATTTTTGTTAAATCAGCTCATTTTTTAACCAATAGGCCGAAATCGGCAAAATCCCTTATAAATCAAAAG
AATAGACCGAGATAGGGT
[37 nt withheld, positions 4325-4361]
AAAGAACGTGGACTCCAACGTCAAAGG
[49 nt withheld, positions 4389-4437]
T
[91 nt withheld, positions 4439-4529]
G
[124 nt withheld, positions 4531-4654]
CGCGGATCCTGCCTCGCGCGTTTCGGTGATGACGGTGAAAACCTCTGACACATGCAGCTCCCGGAGACGG
TCACAGCTTGTCTGTAAGCGGATGCCGGGAGCAGACAAGCCCGTCAGGGCGCGTCAGCGGGTGTTGGCGG
GTGTCGGGGCGCAGCCATGACCCAGTCACGTAGCGATAGCGGAGTGTATACTGGCTTAACTATGCGGCAT
CAGAGCAGATTGTACTGAGAGTGCACCATATGCGGTGTGAAATACCGCACAGATGCGTAAGGAGAAAATA
CCGCATCAGGCGCTCTTCCGCTTCCTCGCTCACTGACTCGCTGCGCTCGGTCGTTCGGCTGCGGCGAGCG
GTATCAGCTCACTCAAAGGCGGTAATACGGTTATCCACAGAATCAGGGGATAACGCAGGAAAGAACATGT
GAGCAAAAGGCCAGCAAAAGGCCAGGAACCGTAAAAAGGCCGCGTTGCTGGCGTTTTTCCATAGGCTCCG
CCCCCCTGACGAGCATCACAAAAATCGACGCTCAAGTCAGAGGTGGCGAAACCCGACAGGACTATAAAGA
TACCAGGGTTTCCCCCTGGAAGCTCCCTCGTGCGCTCTCCTGTTCCGACCCTGCCGCTTACCGGATACCT
GTCCGCCTTTCTCCCTTCGGGAAGCGTGGCGCTTTCTCATAGCTCACGCTGTAGGTATCTCAGTTCGGTG
TAGGTCGTTCGCTCCAAGCTGGGCTGTGTGCACGAACCCCCCGTTCAGCCCGACCGCTGCGCCTTATCCG
GTAACTATCGTCTTGAGTCCAACCCGGTAAGACACGACTTATCGCCACTGGCAGCAGCCACTGGTAACAG
GATTAGCAGAGCGAGGTATGTAGGCGGTGCTACAGAGTTCTTGAAGTGGTGGCCTAACTACGGCTACACT
AGAAGGACAGTATTTGGTATCTGCGCTCTGCTGAAGCCAGTTACCTTCGGAAAAAGAGTTGGTAGCTCTT
GATCCGGCAAACAAACCACCGCTGGTAGCGGTGGTTTTTTTGTTTGCAAGCAGCAGATTACGCGCAGAAA
AAAAGGATCTCAAGAAGATCCTTTGATCTTTTCTACGGGGTCTGACGCTCAGTGGAACGAAAACTCACGT
TAAGGGATTTTGGTCATGAGATTATCAAAAAGGATCTTCACCTAGATCCTTTTAAATTAAAAATGAAGTT
TTAAATCAATCTAAAGTATATATGAGTAAACTTGGTCTGACAGTTACCAATGCTTAATCAGTGAGGCACC
TATCTCAGCGATCTGTCTATTTCGTTCATCCATAGTTGCCTGACTCCCCGTCGTGTAGATAACTACGATA
CGGGAGGGCTTACCATCTGGCCCCAGTGCTGCAATGATACCGCGAGACCCACGCTCACCGGCTCCAGATT
TATCAGCAATAAACCAGCCAGCCGGAAGGGCCGAGCGCAGAAGTGGTCCTGCAACTTTATCCGCCTCCAT
CCAGTCTATTAATTGTTGCCGGGAAGCTAGAGTAAGTAGTTCGCCAGTTAATAGTTTGCGCAACGTTGTT
GCCATTGCTGCAGGCATCGTGGTGTCACGCTCGTCGTTTGGTATGGCTTCATTCAGCTCCGGTTCCCAAC
GATCAAGGCGAGTTACATGATCCCCCATATTGTGCAAAAAAGCGGTTAGCTCCTTCGGTCCTCCGATCGT
TGTCAGAAGTAAGTTGGCCGCAGTGTTATCACTCATGGTTATGGCAGCACTGCATAATTCTCTTACTGTC
ATGCCATCCGTAAGATGCTTTTCTGTGACTGGTGAGTACTCAACCAAGTCATTCTGAGAATAGTGTATGC
GGCGACCGAGTTGCTCTTGCCCGGCGTCAACACGGGATAATACCGCGCCACATAGCAGAACTTTAAAAGT
GCTCATCATTGGAAAACGTTCTTCGGGGCGAAAACTCTCAAGGATCTTACCGCTGTTGAGATCCAGTTCG
ATGTAACCCACTCGTGCACCCAACTGATCTTCAGCATCTTTTACTTTCACCAGCGTTTCTGGGTGAGCAA
AAACAGGAAGGCAAAATGCCGCAAAAAAGGGAATAAGGGCGACACGGAAATGTTGAATACTCATACTCTT
CCTTTTTCAATATTATTGAAGCATTTATCAGGGTTATTGTCTCATGAGCGGATACATATTTGAATGTATT
TAGAAAAATAAACAAATAGGGGTTCCGCGCACATTTCCCCGAAAAGTGCCACCTGACGTCTAAGAAACCA
TTATTATCATGACATTAACCTATA
Features (pLannotate 1.2.2; 21 found; start..end, strand, type, name):
     44..121     +  promoter       lacIq promoter: lacI (mutant); In the lacIq allele, a single base change in the promoter boosts expression of the lacI gene about 10-fold.
    122..1204    +  CDS            lacI: lac repressor; lacI; The lac repressor binds to the lac operator to inhibit transcription in E. coli. This inhibition can be relieved by adding lactose or isopropyl-β-D-thiogalactopyranoside (IPTG).
   1217..1238    +  protein_bind   CAP binding site: CAP binding activates transcription in the presence of cAMP. E. coli catabolite activator protein
   1257..1274    +  promoter       tet promoter (fragment): E. coli promoter for tetracycline efflux protein gene
   1447..1475    +  promoter       tac promoter: strong E. coli promoter; hybrid between the trp and lac UV5 promoters
   1483..1499    +  protein_bind   lac operator: The lac repressor binds to the lac operator to inhibit transcription in E. coli. This inhibition can be relieved by adding lactose or isopropyl-β-D-thiogalactopyranoside (IPTG). lac repressor encoded by lacI
   1584..1601    +  CDS            6xHis: 6xHis affinity tag
   1617..2270    +  CDS            GST26_SCHJA: Experimental evidence at protein level: Swiss-Prot protein existence level 1. GST isoenzymes appear to play a central role in the parasite detoxification system. Other functions are also suspected including a role in increasing the solubility of haematin in the parasite gut. From Schistosoma japonicum (Blood fluke).
   2370..2546    +  CDS            PACSIN3 (fragment): PACN3_HUMAN - Experimental evidence at protein level: Swiss-Prot protein existence level 1. Plays a role in endocytosis and regulates internalization of plasma membrane proteins. Overexpression impairs internalization of SLC2A1/GLUT1 and TRPV4 and increases the levels of SLC2A1/GLUT1 and TRPV4 at the cell membrane. Inhibits the TRPV4 calcium channel activity (By similarity). From Homo sapiens (Human).
   2559..2606    +  terminator     fd terminator (sequence withheld): central terminator from bacteriophage fd (Otsuka and Kunisawa, 1982)
   2611..2823    +  CDS            M13 gene III (fragment) (sequence partly withheld): pIII; III; minor coat protein
   2838..3308    +  CDS            M13 gene III (fragment) (sequence partly withheld): pIII; III; minor coat protein
   3330..3400    +  CDS            TcR (fragment): tetracycline efflux protein; tet; confers resistance to tetracycline
   3642..4022    -  CDS            YPB1_ECOLX: Protein predicted: Swiss-Prot protein existence level 4. From Escherichia coli.
   4039..4190    +  CDS            rop (fragment): Rop protein, which maintains plasmids at low copy number; rop
   4226..4654    -  rep_origin     f1 ori (sequence partly withheld): f1 bacteriophage origin of replication; arrow indicates direction of (+) strand synthesis
   4663..4702    +  CDS            rop (fragment): Rop protein, which maintains plasmids at low copy number; rop
   4804..4944    +  misc_feature   bom: basis of mobility region from pBR322
   5130..5717    -  rep_origin     ori: high-copy-number ColE1/pMB1/pBR322/pUC origin of replication
   5891..6748    -  CDS            bla: BLAT_ECOLX - Experimental evidence at protein level: Swiss-Prot protein existence level 1. TEM-type are the most prevalent beta-lactamases in enterobacteria; they hydrolyze the beta-lactam bond in susceptible beta-lactam antibiotics, thus conferring resistance to penicillins and cephalosporins. TEM-3 and TEM-4 are capable of hydrolyzing cefotaxime and ceftazidime. TEM-5 is capable of hydrolyzing ceftazidime. TEM-6 is capable of hydrolyzing ceftazidime and aztreonam. TEM-8/CAZ-2, TEM- 16/CAZ-7 and TEM-24/CAZ-6 are markedly active against ceftazidime. IRT- 4 shows resistance to beta-lactamase in
   6749..6853    -  promoter       AmpR promoter: bla
