[The description below was written by a language model from this plasmid's Addgene catalogue record and pLannotate feature annotations shown in this document.]
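Description:
pHH0103_PACSIN3-1/1 is a bacterial expression plasmid of about 6.9 kb, built on the pHH0103 backbone, for producing and purifying the SH3 domain of human PACSIN3, a protein involved in endocytosis and the internalization of plasma membrane proteins. It replicates in E. coli from a ColE1/pMB1-type origin. The catalogue lists it as low copy. The rop gene appears only as fragments, interrupted by an f1 phage origin. A pBR322 bom region is also present. Selection is with ampicillin, through a TEM-type beta-lactamase gene driven by its own promoter.

The expression cassette uses the strong hybrid tac promoter followed by a lac operator. A plasmid-borne lacI gene under the lacIq promoter supplies abundant repressor, so transcription stays off until it is induced with IPTG. The open reading frame encodes an N-terminal 6xHis tag, then Schistosoma japonicum glutathione S-transferase, then the PACSIN3 fragment. The insert is recorded as 227 bp and was cloned between SfiI and NotI sites; the annotated PACSIN3 match within it spans 177 bp. The resulting His-GST-SH3 fusion can be affinity purified through either tag, and the annotation identifies no protease cleavage site between GST and the domain.

Downstream of the insert lie a phage fd terminator and two fragments of M13 gene III. Together with the f1 origin and remnants of the tetracycline resistance gene and its promoter, these suggest the backbone derives from a phagemid display vector, although the record does not say so. The plasmid belongs to a set of human SH3 domain constructs made for a family-wide analysis of SH3 binding specificities.
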