Addgene plasmid #91335: pHH0103_PACSIN3-1/1
Purpose: Protein expression and purification of human SH3 domain construct PACSIN3-1/1
Depositing lab: Sachdev Sidhu. Depositing organization: University of Toronto. Publication: Comprehensive Analysis of the Human SH3 Domain Family Reveals a Wide Variety of Non-canonical Specificities. Teyra J, Huang H, Jain S, Guan X, Dong A, Liu Y, Tempel W, Min J, Tong Y, Kim PM, Bader GD, Sidhu SS. Structure. 2017 Oct 3;25(10):1598-1610.e3. doi: 10.1016/j.str.2017.07.017. Epub 2017 Sep 7. PubMed 28890361.
Backbone
  Vector backbone: pHH0103
  Vector type: Bacterial Expression
Growth in bacteria
  Bacterial resistance: Ampicillin, 100 μg/mL
  Growth temperature: 37°C
  Growth strain: DH5alpha
  Copy number: Low Copy
Gene/Insert
  Gene/Insert name: PACSIN3-1/1
  Species: H. sapiens (human)
  Insert size (bp): 227
  Entrez Gene: PACSIN3 (a.k.a. SDPIII, FLJ17861)
  Cloning method: Restriction Enzyme; 5′ cloning site Sfi1 (unknown if destroyed); 3′ cloning site Not1 (unknown if destroyed)
Terms and licenses: Academic/Nonprofit Terms; Industry Terms: Not Available to Industry
How to cite: pHH0103_PACSIN3-1/1 was a gift from Sachdev Sidhu (Addgene plasmid # 91335 ; http://n2t.net/addgene:91335 ; RRID:Addgene_91335)
