>Addgene plasmid #91335 | pHH0103_PACSIN3-1/1 | depositor partial sequence | sequence record 175823 | insert sequence
GGTACCGAATTCGGATCCGCGCGCTGGTTCGTGTTCGTGCCCTGTATGATTATGCAGGTCAGGAAGCAGA
TGAACTGTCTTTTCGTGCCGGTGAAGAACTGCTGAAAATGTCCGAAGAAGATGAACAAGGCTGGTGTCAA
GGTCAACTGCAATCCGGTCGTATTGGTCTCTATCCAGCCAACTATGTTGAATGCGTCGGTGCGGCCGCTA
GCTAAGTCGACGAGCTC
